Addgene plasmid #14610: pLINK cyclin T1 (1-280) myc (all 200) (P#575)
Depositing lab: Matija Peterlin. Depositing organization: University of California, San Francisco (UCSF). Publication: Interactions between human cyclin T, Tat, and the transactivation response element (TAR) are disrupted by a cysteine to tyrosine substitution found in mouse cyclin T. Fujinaga K, Taube R, Wimmer J, Cujec TP, Peterlin BM. Proc Natl Acad Sci U S A. 1999 Feb 16. 96(4):1285-90. 10.1073/pnas.96.4.1285 PubMed 9990016.
Backbone
  Vector backbone: EF-pLINK2
  Backbone size w/o insert (bp): 5200
  Vector type: Mammalian Expression
Growth in bacteria
  Bacterial resistance: Ampicillin, 100 μg/mL
  Growth temperature: 37°C
  Growth strain: DH5alpha
  Copy number: Unknown
Gene/Insert
  Gene/Insert name: cyclin T1 (1-280) (all 200) (alt names: cyclinT1; cycT1)
  Species: H. sapiens (human)
  Insert size (bp): 840
  Mutation: C198A, C200A, H202A, C205A. Active in 3T3 cells.
  Entrez Gene: CCNT1 (a.k.a. CCNT, CYCT1, HIVE1)
  Tag / fusion protein: myc (C terminal on insert)
  Cloning method: Restriction Enzyme; 5′ cloning site BamHI (not destroyed); 3′ cloning site EcoRI (not destroyed)
  Sequencing primers: 5′ EF1a forward primer
Terms and licenses: Academic/Nonprofit Terms; Industry Terms: Not Available to Industry
Depositor comments: Expression checked by western blot.
How to cite: pLINK cyclin T1 (1-280) myc (all 200) (P#575) was a gift from Matija Peterlin (Addgene plasmid # 14610 ; http://n2t.net/addgene:14610 ; RRID:Addgene_14610)
