[The description below was written by a language model from this plasmid's Addgene catalogue record and pLannotate feature annotations shown in this document.]
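Description:
pLINK cyclin T1 (1-280) myc (all 200) is a mammalian expression plasmid built on the EF-pLINK2 backbone that produces a mutated N-terminal fragment of human cyclin T1 (CCNT1). It is maintained in E. coli through a high-copy ColE1/pUC-type origin and selected with ampicillin via the β-lactamase gene and its own promoter. The sequenced record is about 5.7 kb. It also carries short remnants of earlier cloning vectors, including fragments of lacI, the lac promoter/operator region, lacZα, bom, rop and SV40 small t antigen. These appear to be backbone leftovers rather than functional parts of the expression unit.

The expression cassette uses the strong constitutive human EF-1α promoter to drive an 840 bp insert encoding residues 1–280 of cyclin T1, cloned between retained BamHI and EcoRI sites. According to the catalogue entry the protein carries a C-terminal myc epitope, although the feature table does not annotate the tag separately. Downstream lie a short β-globin coding fragment and the β-globin polyadenylation signal, which provide transcript 3′ processing. The insert bears four alanine substitutions, C198A, C200A, H202A and C205A, which replace a cluster of cysteine and histidine residues around position 200.

Cyclin T1 is the host cofactor that binds the HIV Tat transactivator and raises its affinity for TAR RNA. The associated study examined how residues in this protein govern the cyclin T–Tat–TAR interaction. The depositor notes that this mutant is active in 3T3 cells and that expression was confirmed by western blot, so the plasmid suits transfection-based assays of Tat cofactor function in mammalian cells.
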