Features (pLannotate 1.2.2; 15 found; start..end, strand, type, name):
     26..614     +  rep_origin     ori: high-copy-number ColE1/pMB1/pBR322/pUC origin of replication
    797..889     +  CDS            lacI (fragment): lac repressor; lacI; The lac repressor binds to the lac operator to inhibit transcription in E. coli. This inhibition can be relieved by adding lactose or isopropyl-β-D-thiogalactopyranoside (IPTG).
    902..923     +  protein_bind   CAP binding site: CAP binding activates transcription in the presence of cAMP. E. coli catabolite activator protein
    938..968     +  promoter       lac promoter: promoter for the E. coli lac operon
    976..992     +  protein_bind   lac operator: The lac repressor binds to the lac operator to inhibit transcription in E. coli. This inhibition can be relieved by adding lactose or isopropyl-β-D-thiogalactopyranoside (IPTG). lac repressor encoded by lacI
   1057..1123    +  CDS            small t antigen (fragment): SV40 (simian virus 40) small t antigen
   1130..2308    +  promoter       EF-1α promoter: strong constitutive promoter for human elongation factor EF-1α
   2389..3228    +  CDS            CCNT1 (fragment): CCNT1_HUMAN - Experimental evidence at protein level: Swiss-Prot protein existence level 1. (Microbial infection) In case of HIV or SIV infections, binds to the transactivation domain of the viral nuclear transcriptional activator, Tat, thereby increasing Tat's affinity for the transactivating response RNA element (TAR RNA). Serves as an essential cofactor for Tat, by promoting RNA Pol II activation, allowing transcription of viral genes. From Homo sapiens (Human).
   3312..3389    +  CDS            HBB (fragment): HBB_PONPY - Experimental evidence at transcript level: Swiss-Prot protein existence level 2. Involved in oxygen transport from the lung to the various peripheral tissues. From Pongo pygmaeus (Bornean orangutan).
   3393..3787    +  polyA_signal   β-globin poly(A): human β-globin polyadenylation signal
   4097..4251    +  CDS            lacZα (fragment): LacZα fragment of β-galactosidase; lacZ fragment
   4257..4356    -  misc_feature   bom (fragment): basis of mobility region from pBR322
   4458..4493    -  CDS            rop (fragment): Rop protein, which maintains plasmids at low copy number; rop
   4588..4692    +  promoter       AmpR promoter: bla
   4693..5553    +  CDS            AmpR: β-lactamase; bla; confers resistance to ampicillin, carbenicillin, and related antibiotics
>Addgene plasmid #14610 | pLINK cyclin T1 (1-280) myc (all 200) (P#575) | addgene full sequence | sequence record 207440 | Addgene NGS Result
CCGTAGAAAAGATCAAAGGATCTTCTTGAGATCCTTTTTTTCTGCGCGTAATCTGCTGCTTGCAAACAAA
AAAACCACCGCTACCAGCGGTGGTTTGTTTGCCGGATCAAGAGCTACCAACTCTTTTTCCGAAGGTAACT
GGCTTCAGCAGAGCGCAGATACCAAATACTGTTCTTCTAGTGTAGCCGTAGTTAGGCCACCACTTCAAGA
ACTCTGTAGCACCGCCTACATACCTCGCTCTGCTAATCCTGTTACCAGTGGCTGCTGCCAGTGGCGATAA
GTCGTGTCTTACCGGGTTGGACTCAAGACGATAGTTACCGGATAAGGCGCAGCGGTCGGGCTGAACGGGG
GGTTCGTGCACACAGCCCAGCTTGGAGCGAACGACCTACACCGAACTGAGATACCTACAGCGTGAGCTAT
GAGAAAGCGCCACGCTTCCCGAAGGGAGAAAGGCGGACAGGTATCCGGTAAGCGGCAGGGTCGGAACAGG
AGAGCGCACGAGGGAGCTTCCAGGGGGAAACGCCTGGTATCTTTATAGTCCTGTCGGGTTTCGCCACCTC
TGACTTGAGCGTCGATTTTTGTGATGCTCGTCAGGGGGGCGGAGCCTATGGAAAAACGCCAGCAACGCGG
CCTTTTTACGGTTCCTGGCCTTTTGCTGGCCTTTTGCTCACATGTTCTTTCCTGCGTTATCCCCTGATTC
TGTGGATAACCGTATTACCGCCTTTGAGTGAGCTGATACCGCTCGCCGCAGCCGAACGACCGAGCGCAGC
GAGTCAGTGAGCGAGGAAGCGGAAGAGCGCCCAATACGCAAACCGCCTCTCCCCGCGCGTTGGCCGATTC
ATTAATGCAGCTGGCACGACAGGTTTCCCGACTGGAAAGCGGGCAGTGAGCGCAACGCAATTAATGTGAG
TTAGCTCACTCATTAGGCACCCCAGGCTTTACACTTTATGCTTCCGGCTCGTATGTTGTGTGGAATTGTG
AGCGGATAACAATTTCACACAGGAAACAGCTATGACATGATTACGAATTAATTCGAGCTCGCCCAGCTTT
GCAAAGATGGATAAAGTTTTAAACAGAGAGGAATCTTTGCAGCTAATGGACCTTCTAGGTCTTGAAAGGA
GTGGGAATTGGCTCCGGTGCCCGTCAGTGGGCAGAGCGCACATCGCCCACAGTCCCCGAGAAGTTGGGGG
GAGGGGTCGGCAATTGAACCGGTGCCTAGAGAAGGTGGCGCGGGGTAAACTGGGAAAGTGATGTCGTGTA
CTGGCTCCGCCTTTTTCCCGAGGGTGGGGGAGAACCGTATATAAGTGCAGTAGTCGCCGTGAACGTTCTT
TTTCGCAACGGGTTTGCCGCCAGAACACAGGTAAGTGCCGTGTGTGGTTCCCGCGGGCCTGGCCTCTTTA
CGGGTTATGGCCCTTGCGTGCCTTGAATTACTTCCACCTGGCTGCAGTACGTGATTCTTGATCCCGAGCT
TCGGGTTGGAAGTGGGTGGGAGAGTTCGAGGCCTTGCGCTTAAGGAGCCCCTTCGCCTCGTGCTTGAGTT
GAGGCCTGGCCTGGGCGCTGGGGCCGCCGCGTGCGAATCTGGTGGCACCTTCGCGCCTGTCTCGCTGCTT
TCGATAAGTCTCTAGCCATTTAAAATTTTTGATGACCTGCTGCGACGCTTTTTTTCTGGCAAGATAGTCT
TGTAAATGCGGGCCAAGATCTGCACACTGGTATTTCGGTTTTTGGGGCCGCGGGCGGCGACGGGGCCCGT
GCGTCCCAGCGCACATGTTCGGCGAGGCGGGGCCTGCGAGCGCGGCCACCGAGAATCGGACGGGGGTAGT
CTCAAGCTGGCCGGCCTGCTCTGGTGCCTGGCCTCGCGCCGCCGTGTATCGCCCCGCCCTGGGCGGCAAG
GCTGGCCCGGTCGGCACCAGTTGCGTGAGCGGAAAGATGGCCGCTTCCCGGCCCTGCTGCAGGGAGCTCA
AAATGGAGGACGCGGCGCTCGGGAGAGCGGGCGGGTGAGTCACCCACACAAAGGAAAAGGGCCTTTCCGT
CCTCAGCCGTCGCTTCATGTGACTCCACGGAGTACCGGGCGCCGTCCAGGCACCTCGATTAGTTCTCGAG
CTTTTGGAGTACGTCGTCTTTAGGTTGGGGGGAGGGGTTTTATGCGATGGAGTTTCCCCACACTGAGTGG
GTGGAGACTGAAGTTAGGCCAGCTTGGCACTTGATGTAATTCTCCTTGGAATTTGCCCTTTTTGAGTTTG
GATCTTGGTTCATTCTCAAGCCTCAGACAGTGGTTCAAAGTTTTTTTCTTCCATTTCAGGTGTCGTGAGG
AATTAGCTTGCTTACATTTGCTTCTGACACAACTGTGTTCACTAGCAACCTCAAACAGACACCATGGCCG
GATCCACCATGGAGGGAGAGAGGAAGAACAACAACAAACGGTGGTATTTCACTCGAGAACAGCTGGAAAA
TAGCCCATCCCGTCGTTTTGGCGTGGACCCAGATAAAGAACTTTCTTATCGCCAGCAGGCGGCCAATCTG
CTTCAGGACATGGGGCAGCGTCTTAACGTCTCACAATTGACTATCAACACTGCTATAGTATACATGCATC
GATTCTACATGATTCAGTCCTTCACACAGTTCCCTGGAAATTCTGTGGCTCCAGCAGCCTTGTTTCTAGC
AGCTAAAGTGGAGGAGCAGCCCAAAAAATTGGAACATGTCATCAAGGTAGCACATACTTGTCTCCATCCT
CAGGAATCCCTTCCTGATACTAGAAGTGAGGCTTATTTGCAACAAGTTCAAGATCTGGTCATTTTAGAAA
GCATAATTTTGCAGACTTTAGGCTTTGAACTAACAATTGATCACCCACATACTCATGTAGTAAAGTGCAC
TCAACTTGTTCGAGCAAGCAAGGACTTAGCACAGACTTCTTACTTCATGGCAACCAACAGCCTGCATTTG
ACCACATTTAGCCTGCAGTACACACCTCCTGTGGTGGCCGCTGTCGCTATTGCGCTAGCTGCCAAGTGGT
CCAATTGGGAGATCCCAGTCTCAACTGACGGGAAGCACTGGTGGGAGTATGTTGACGCCACTGTGACCTT
GGAACTTTTAGATGAACTGACACATGAGTTTCTACAGATTTTGGAGAAAACTCCCAACAGGCTCAAACGC
ATTTGGAATTGGAGGGCATGCGAGGCTGCCAAGAAAACAAAAGCAGATGACCGAGGAACAGATGAAAAGA
CTTCAGAGGATATCATGCCGGAGCAGAAGCTGATATCCGAGGAGGACCTGGCCATGTAAGAATTCCTCGA
GATCGATTAGACTAGTGCTAGCAATTCACCCCACCAGTGCAGGCTGCCTATCAGAAAGTGGTGGCTGGTG
TGGCTAATGCCCTGGCCCACAAGTATCACTAAGCTCGCTTTCTTGCTGTCCAATTTCTATTAAAGGTTCC
TTTGTTCCCTAAGTCCAACTACTAAACTGGGGGATATTATGAAGGGCCTTGAGCATCTGGATTCTGCCTA
ATAAAAAACATTTATTTTCATTGCAATGATGTATTTAAATTATTTCTGAATATTTTACTAAAAAGGGAAT
GTGGGAGGTCAGTGCATTTAAAACATAAAGAAATGAAGAGCTAGTTCAAACCTTGGGAAAATACACTATA
TCTTAAACTCCATGAAAGAAGGTGAGGCTGCAAACAGCTAATGCACATTGGCAACAGCCCCTGATGCCTA
TGCCTTATTCATCCCTCAGAAAAGGATTCAAGTAGAGGCTTGATTTGGAGGTTAAAGTTTTGCTATGCTG
TATTTTACATTACTTATTGTTTTAGCTGTCCTCATGAATGTCTTTTCACTACCCATTTGCTTATCCTGCA
TCTCTCAGCCTTGACTCCACTCAGTTCTCTTGCTTAGAGATACCACCTTTCCCCTGAAGTGTTCCTTCCA
TGTTTTACGGCGAGATGGTTTCTCCTCGCCTGGCCACTCAGCCTTAGTTGTCTCTGTTGTCTTATAGAGG
TCTACTTGAAGAAGGAAAAACAGGGGGCATGGTTTGACTGTCCTGTGAGCCCTTCTTCCCTGCCTCCCCC
ACTCACAGTGACCCGGAATCTGCAGCCCAAGCTTGGCACTGGCCGTCGTTTTACAACGTCGTGACTGGGA
AAACCCTGGCGTTACCCAACTTAATCGCCTTGCAGCACATCCCCCTTTCGCCAGCTGGCGTAATAGCGAA
GAGGCCCGCACCGATCGCCCTTCCCAACAGTTGCGCAGCCTGAATGGCGAATGGCGCCTGATGCGGTATT
TTCTCCTTACGCATCTGTGCGGTATTTCACACCGCATATGGTGCACTCTCAGTACAATCTGCTCTGATGC
CGCATAGTTAAGCCAGCCCCGACACCCGCCAACACCCGCTGACGCGCCCTGACGGGCTTGTCTGCTCCCG
GCATCCGCTTACAGACAAGCTGTGACCGTCTCCGGGAGCTGCATGTGTCAGAGGTTTTCACCGTCATCAC
CGAAACGCGCGAGACGAAAGGGCCTCGTGATACGCCTATTTTTATAGGTTAATGTCATGATAATAATGGT
TTCTTAGACGTCAGGTGGCACTTTTCGGGGAAATGTGCGCGGAACCCCTATTTGTTTATTTTTCTAAATA
CATTCAAATATGTATCCGCTCATGAGACAATAACCCTGATAAATGCTTCAATAATATTGAAAAAGGAAGA
GTATGAGTATTCAACATTTCCGTGTCGCCCTTATTCCCTTTTTTGCGGCATTTTGCCTTCCTGTTTTTGC
TCACCCAGAAACGCTGGTGAAAGTAAAAGATGCTGAAGATCAGTTGGGTGCACGAGTGGGTTACATCGAA
CTGGATCTCAACAGCGGTAAGATCCTTGAGAGTTTTCGCCCCGAAGAACGTTTTCCAATGATGAGCACTT
TTAAAGTTCTGCTATGTGGCGCGGTATTATCCCGTATTGACGCCGGGCAAGAGCAACTCGGTCGCCGCAT
ACACTATTCTCAGAATGACTTGGTTGAGTACTCACCAGTCACAGAAAAGCATCTTACGGATGGCATGACA
GTAAGAGAATTATGCAGTGCTGCCATAACCATGAGTGATAACACTGCGGCCAACTTACTTCTGACAACGA
TCGGAGGACCGAAGGAGCTAACCGCTTTTTTGCACAACATGGGGGATCATGTAACTCGCCTTGATCGTTG
GGAACCGGAGCTGAATGAAGCCATACCAAACGACGAGCGTGACACCACGATGCCTGTAGCAATGGCAACA
ACGTTGCGCAAACTATTAACTGGCGAACTACTTACTCTAGCTTCCCGGCAACAATTAATAGACTGGATGG
AGGCGGATAAAGTTGCAGGACCACTTCTGCGCTCGGCCCTTCCGGCTGGCTGGTTTATTGCTGATAAATC
TGGAGCCGGTGAGCGTGGGTCTCGCGGTATCATTGCAGCACTGGGGCCAGATGGTAAGCCCTCCCGTATC
GTAGTTATCTACACGACGGGGAGTCAGGCAACTATGGATGAACGAAATAGACAGATCGCTGAGATAGGTG
CCTCACTGATTAAGCATTGGTAACTGTCAGACCAAGTTTACTCATATATACTTTAGATTGATTTAAAACT
TCATTTTTAATTTAAAAGGATCTAGGTGAAGATCCTTTTTGATAATCTCATGACCAAAATCCCTTAACGT
GAGTTTTCGTTCCACTGAGCGTCAGACC
